Addgene plasmid #224005: AiP12782 - pAAV-AiE0476m_3xC2-minBG-SYFP2-WPRE3-BGHpA (Alias: CN2782)
Purpose: AiE0476m_3xC2 is an enhancer sequence, designed to drive AAV-mediated transgene expression in cortical Chandelier cells (note HPF ChC cells)
Depositing lab: Allen Institute for Brain Science & Jonathan Ting. Depositing organization: Allen Institute. Publication: A suite of enhancer AAVs and transgenic mouse lines for genetic access to cortical cell types. Ben-Simon Y, Hooper M, Narayan S, Daigle TL, Dwivedi D, Way SW, Oster A, Stafford DA, Mich JK, Taormina MJ, Martinez RA, Opitz-Araya X, Roth JR, Alexander JR, Allen S, Amster A, Arbuckle J, Ayala A, Baker PM, Bakken TE, Barcelli T, Barta S, Bendrick J, Bertagnolli D, Bielstein C, Bishwakarma P, Bowlus J, Boyer G, Brouner K, Casian B, Casper T, Chakka AB, Chakrabarty R, Chance RK, Chavan S, Clark M, Colbert K, Collman F, Daniel S, Departee M, DiValentin P, Donadio N, Dotson N, Egdorf T, Fliss T, Gabitto M, Garcia J, Gary A, Gasperini M, Gloe J, Goldy J, Gore BB, Graybuck L, Greisman N, Haeseleer F, Halterman C, Haradon Z, Hastings SD, Helback O, Ho W, Hockemeyer D, Huang C, Huff S, Hunker A, Johansen N, Jones D, Juneau Z, Kalmbach B, Kannan M, Khem S, Kussick E, Kutsal R, Larsen R, Lee C, Lee AY, Leibly M, Lenz GH, Li S, Liang E, Lusk N, Madigan Z, Malloy J, Malone J, McCue R, Melchor J, Mollenkopf T, Moosman S, Morin E, Newman D, Ng L, Ngo K, Omstead V, Otto S, Oyama A, Pena N, Pham T, Phillips E, Pom CA, Potekhina L, Ransford S, Ray PL, Rette D, Reynoldson C, Rimorin C, Rocha D, Ruiz A, Sanchez REA, Sawyer L, Sedeno-Cortes A, Sevigny JP, Shapovalova N, Shepard N, Shulga L, Sigler AR, Siverts L, Soliman S, Somasundaram S, Staats B, Stewart K, Szelenyi E, Tieu M, Trader C, Tran A, van Velthoven CTJ, Walker M, Wang Y, Weed N, Wirthlin M, Wood T, Wynalda B, Yao Z, Zhou T, Ariza J, Dee N, Reding M, Ronellenfitch K, Mufti S, Sunkin SM, Smith KA, Esposito L, Waters J, Thyagarajan B, Yao S, Lein ES, Zeng H, Levi BP, Ngai J, Ting JT, Tasic B. Cell. 2025 May 16:S0092-8674(25)00513-6. doi: 10.1016/j.cell.2025.05.002. PubMed 40403729.
Backbone
  Vector backbone: pAAV
  Vector type: AAV
Growth in bacteria
  Bacterial resistance: Ampicillin, 100 μg/mL
  Growth temperature: 30°C
  Growth strain: NEB Stable
  Copy number: High Copy
Gene/Insert
  Gene/Insert name: SYFP2
  Species: Synthetic
  Mutation: NA
  Promoter: minBG
  Cloning method: Other
Terms and licenses: Academic/Nonprofit Terms; Industry Terms: Not Available to Industry
Depositor comments: Cloning Method: RE Cloning
How to cite: AiP12782 - pAAV-AiE0476m_3xC2-minBG-SYFP2-WPRE3-BGHpA (Alias: CN2782) was a gift from Allen Institute for Brain Science & Jonathan Ting (Addgene plasmid # 224005 ; http://n2t.net/addgene:224005 ; RRID:Addgene_224005)
