[The description below was written by a language model from this plasmid's Addgene catalogue record and pLannotate feature annotations shown in this document.]
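Description:
AiP12782 - pAAV-AiE0476m_3xC2-minBG-SYFP2-WPRE3-BGHpA (alias CN2782) is a 5,554 nt AAV transfer plasmid built on a pAAV backbone, intended for packaging a cell-type-targeted fluorescent reporter into recombinant adeno-associated virus. It is maintained in bacteria through a high-copy ColE1/pUC-type origin and selected with ampicillin via the β-lactamase gene and its native promoter. The backbone also carries an M13 phage origin and short remnants of the pBR322 bom and rop regions. Two AAV2 inverted terminal repeats flank the expression cassette and define the roughly 3 kb segment that is replicated and packaged into viral particles. The record's choice of a recombination-deficient propagation strain fits the known instability of ITRs.

Between the ITRs, the payload is an enhancer-driven reporter. According to the catalogue entry, AiE0476m_3xC2 is an enhancer sequence designed to direct AAV-mediated expression in cortical chandelier cells, with a depositor note mentioning hippocampal formation chandelier cells. The name suggests a triplicated core of the enhancer, though the record does not explain this. The enhancer sits upstream of minBG, by its name a minimal beta-globin promoter, which would give little transcription on its own so that specificity comes from the enhancer. Neither element is annotated in the feature table, but the unannotated stretch between the left ITR and the reporter is where they would lie. The cassette expresses SYFP2, a monomeric, rapidly maturing yellow fluorescent protein derived from Aequorea victoria. It is followed by WPRE3, a shortened woodchuck hepatitis virus posttranscriptional element (detected as two WPRE fragments) that boosts transcript expression, and by the bovine growth hormone polyadenylation signal. The construct belongs to a suite of enhancer AAVs for genetic access to cortical cell types and serves to label the targeted neurons.
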