Features (pLannotate 1.2.2; 13 found; start..end, strand, type, name):
      1..141     -  repeat_region  AAV2 ITR: inverted terminal repeat of adeno-associated virus serotype 2 inverted
   1572..2288    +  CDS            SYFP2: SYFP2 is a basic (constitutively fluorescent) yellow fluorescent protein published in 2006, derived from Aequorea victoria. It is reported to be a very rapidly-maturing monomer with moderate acid sensitivity.
   2328..2485    +  misc_feature   WPRE (fragment): woodchuck hepatitis virus posttranscriptional regulatory element
   2491..2571    +  misc_feature   WPRE (fragment): woodchuck hepatitis virus posttranscriptional regulatory element
   2588..2699    +  polyA_signal   bGH poly(A) signal: bovine growth hormone polyadenylation signal
   2817..2957    +  repeat_region  AAV2 ITR: inverted terminal repeat of adeno-associated virus serotype 2 inverted
   2962..3013    -  misc_feature   bom (fragment): basis of mobility region from pBR322
   3032..3412    +  rep_origin     M13 ori (sequence partly withheld): M13 bacteriophage origin of replication; arrow indicates direction of (+) strand synthesis
   3488..3537    -  misc_feature   bom (fragment): basis of mobility region from pBR322
   3639..3674    -  CDS            rop (fragment): Rop protein, which maintains plasmids at low copy number; rop
   3769..3873    +  promoter       AmpR promoter: bla
   3874..4734    +  CDS            AmpR: β-lactamase; bla; confers resistance to ampicillin, carbenicillin, and related antibiotics
   4905..5493    +  rep_origin     ori: high-copy-number ColE1/pMB1/pBR322/pUC origin of replication
>Addgene plasmid #224005 | AiP12782 - pAAV-AiE0476m_3xC2-minBG-SYFP2-WPRE3-BGHpA (Alias: CN2782) | addgene full sequence | sequence record 449772 | Addgene NGS Result
CCTGCAGGCAGCTGCGCGCTCGCTCGCTCACTGAGGCCGCCCGGGCAAAGCCCGGGCGTCGGGCGACCTT
TGGTCGCCCGGCCTCAGTGAGCGAGCGAGCGCGCAGAGAGGGAGTGGCCAACTCCATCACTAGGGGTTCC
TGCGGCCGCACGCGTAGAAACACCACAAGCAAAGCCAAAATAGGTGGCCTAGAACTTCCAGCTTGAAATA
TGGGAGAGAATGAGGGAGGCACTGTAGAGCAGCTGCCGGGTGCCGCATGAGAACAATTCTCCCTGCTCAT
AATTAATCCTACCTATTTCTGATGACAGCTGGCTCTTCACTTTGAACAAGCTAGTTAACAACTTTCTTCT
CACATTGAGCAAATAATTCATATTTAATTACTTAACCACCAGTTACAAAATGAGAATCATCAAGGAATCA
CAATTAATTTGCTATTGACAAACTCATACTTTTAGCAGGCTGATTTCTACTTTATACTTAGATTGGTAAT
GAAAAATGAAGCTTATTTTAGTTGATTGGTTGGACTTGTGTATGAATATTATCTATTATTTGAAAAGCCA
AACTTGAATGCAAAAAAATATTGAATATGAAAAGAGAAACACCACAAGCAAAGCCAAAATAGGTGGCCTA
GAACTTCCAGCTTGAAATATGGGAGAGAATGAGGGAGGCACTGTAGAGCAGCTGCCGGGTGCCGCATGAG
AACAATTCTCCCTGCTCATAATTAATCCTACCTATTTCTGATGACAGCTGGCTCTTCACTTTGAACAAGC
TAGTTAACAACTTTCTTCTCACATTGAGCAAATAATTCATATTTAATTACTTAACCACCAGTTACAAAAT
GAGAATCATCAAGGAATCACAATTAATTTGCTATTGACAAACTCATACTTTTAGCAGGCTGATTTCTACT
TTATACTTAGATTGGTAATGAAAAATGAAGCTTATTTTAGTTGATTGGTTGGACTTGTGTATGAATATTA
TCTATTATTTGAAAAGCCAAACTTGAATGCAAAAAAATATTGAATATGAAAAGAGAAACACCACAAGCAA
AGCCAAAATAGGTGGCCTAGAACTTCCAGCTTGAAATATGGGAGAGAATGAGGGAGGCACTGTAGAGCAG
CTGCCGGGTGCCGCATGAGAACAATTCTCCCTGCTCATAATTAATCCTACCTATTTCTGATGACAGCTGG
CTCTTCACTTTGAACAAGCTAGTTAACAACTTTCTTCTCACATTGAGCAAATAATTCATATTTAATTACT
TAACCACCAGTTACAAAATGAGAATCATCAAGGAATCACAATTAATTTGCTATTGACAAACTCATACTTT
TAGCAGGCTGATTTCTACTTTATACTTAGATTGGTAATGAAAAATGAAGCTTATTTTAGTTGATTGGTTG
GACTTGTGTATGAATATTATCTATTATTTGAAAAGCCAAACTTGAATGCAAAAAAATATTGAATATGAAA
AGGAGCTCGGGCTGGGCATAAAAGTCAGGGCAGAGCCATCTATTGCTTACATTTGCTTCTGGGATCCAGA
TCTTTCGAAGCTAGCGCTACCGGTCGCCACCATGGTGAGCAAGGGCGAGGAGCTGTTCACCGGGGTGGTG
CCCATCCTGGTCGAGCTGGACGGCGACGTAAACGGCCACAAGTTCAGCGTGTCCGGCGAGGGCGAGGGCG
ATGCCACCTACGGCAAGCTGACCCTGAAGCTGATCTGCACCACCGGCAAGCTGCCCGTGCCCTGGCCCAC
CCTCGTGACCACCCTGGGCTACGGCGTGCAGTGCTTCGCCCGCTACCCCGACCACATGAAGCAGCACGAC
TTCTTCAAGTCCGCCATGCCCGAAGGCTACGTCCAGGAGCGCACCATCTTCTTCAAGGACGACGGCAACT
ACAAGACCCGCGCCGAGGTGAAGTTCGAGGGCGACACCCTGGTGAACCGCATCGAGCTGAAGGGCATCGA
CTTCAAGGAGGACGGCAACATCCTGGGGCACAAGCTGGAGTACAACTACAACAGCCACAACGTCTATATC
ACCGCCGACAAGCAGAAGAACGGCATCAAGGCCAACTTCAAGATCCGCCACAACATCGAGGACGGCGGCG
TGCAGCTCGCCGACCACTACCAGCAGAACACCCCCATCGGCGACGGCCCCGTGCTGCTGCCCGACAACCA
CTACCTGAGCTACCAGTCCAAGCTGAGCAAAGACCCCAACGAGAAGCGCGATCACATGGTCCTGCTGGAG
TTCGTGACCGCCGCCGGGATCACTCTCGGCATGGACGAGCTGTACAAGTAAGTCGACGGCGCGCCGCGGC
CGCGAATTCGATATCATAATCAACCTCTGGATTACAAAATTTGTGAAAGATTGACTGGTATTCTTAACTA
TGTTGCTCCTTTTACGCTATGTGGATACGCTGCTTTAATGCCTTTGTATCATGCTATTGCTTCCCGTATG
GCTTTCATTTTCTCCTCCTTGTATAAATCCTGGTTAGTTCTTGCCACGGCGGAACTCATCGCCGCCTGCC
TTGCCCGCTGCTGGACAGGGGCTCGGCTGTTGGGCACTGACAATTCCGTGGCTCGAGAGATCTTCGACTG
TGCCTTCTAGTTGCCAGCCATCTGTTGTTTGCCCCTCCCCCGTGCCTTCCTTGACCCTGGAAGGTGCCAC
TCCCACTGTCCTTTCCTAATAAAATGAGGAAATTGCATCGCATTGTCTGAGTAGGTGTCATTCTATTCTG
GGGGGTGGGGTGGGGCAGGACAGCAAGGGGGAGGATTGGGAAGACAATAGCAGGCATGAGATCTCACGTG
CGGACCGAGCGGCCGCAGGAACCCCTAGTGATGGAGTTGGCCACTCCCTCTCTGCGCGCTCGCTCGCTCA
CTGAGGCCGGGCGACCAAAGGTCGCCCGACGCCCGGGCTTTGCCCGGGCGGCCTCAGTGAGCGAGCGAGC
GCGCAGCTGCCTGCAGGGGCGCCTGATGCGGTATTTTCTCCTTACGCATCTGTGCGGTATTTCACACCGC
ATA
[142 nt withheld, positions 3014-3155]
C
[141 nt withheld, positions 3157-3297]
CCTTTGACGTTGGAGTCCACGTTCTTT
[37 nt withheld, positions 3325-3361]
ACCCTATCTCGGGCTATTCTTTTGATTTATAAGGGATTTTGCCGATTTCGGCCTATTGGTTAAAAAATGA
GCTGATTTAACAAAAATTTAACGCGAATTTTAACAAAATATTAACGTTTACAATTTTATGGTGCACTCTC
AGTACAATCTGCTCTGATGCCGCATAGTTAAGCCAGCCCCGACACCCGCCAACACCCGCTGACGCGCCCT
GACGGGCTTGTCTGCTCCCGGCATCCGCTTACAGACAAGCTGTGACCGTCTCCGGGAGCTGCATGTGTCA
GAGGTTTTCACCGTCATCACCGAAACGCGCGAGACGAAAGGGCCTCGTGATACGCCTATTTTTATAGGTT
AATGTCATGATAATAATGGTTTCTTAGACGTCAGGTGGCACTTTTCGGGGAAATGTGCGCGGAACCCCTA
TTTGTTTATTTTTCTAAATACATTCAAATATGTATCCGCTCATGAGACAATAACCCTGATAAATGCTTCA
ATAATATTGAAAAAGGAAGAGTATGAGTATTCAACATTTCCGTGTCGCCCTTATTCCCTTTTTTGCGGCA
TTTTGCCTTCCTGTTTTTGCTCACCCAGAAACGCTGGTGAAAGTAAAAGATGCTGAAGATCAGTTGGGTG
CACGAGTGGGTTACATCGAACTGGATCTCAACAGCGGTAAGATCCTTGAGAGTTTTCGCCCCGAAGAACG
TTTTCCAATGATGAGCACTTTTAAAGTTCTGCTATGTGGCGCGGTATTATCCCGTATTGACGCCGGGCAA
GAGCAACTCGGTCGCCGCATACACTATTCTCAGAATGACTTGGTTGAGTACTCACCAGTCACAGAAAAGC
ATCTTACGGATGGCATGACAGTAAGAGAATTATGCAGTGCTGCCATAACCATGAGTGATAACACTGCGGC
CAACTTACTTCTGACAACGATCGGAGGACCGAAGGAGCTAACCGCTTTTTTGCACAACATGGGGGATCAT
GTAACTCGCCTTGATCGTTGGGAACCGGAGCTGAATGAAGCCATACCAAACGACGAGCGTGACACCACGA
TGCCTGTAGCAATGGCAACAACGTTGCGCAAACTATTAACTGGCGAACTACTTACTCTAGCTTCCCGGCA
ACAATTAATAGACTGGATGGAGGCGGATAAAGTTGCAGGACCACTTCTGCGCTCGGCCCTTCCGGCTGGC
TGGTTTATTGCTGATAAATCTGGAGCCGGTGAGCGTGGGTCTCGCGGTATCATTGCAGCACTGGGGCCAG
ATGGTAAGCCCTCCCGTATCGTAGTTATCTACACGACGGGGAGTCAGGCAACTATGGATGAACGAAATAG
ACAGATCGCTGAGATAGGTGCCTCACTGATTAAGCATTGGTAACTGTCAGACCAAGTTTACTCATATATA
CTTTAGATTGATTTAAAACTTCATTTTTAATTTAAAAGGATCTAGGTGAAGATCCTTTTTGATAATCTCA
TGACCAAAATCCCTTAACGTGAGTTTTCGTTCCACTGAGCGTCAGACCCCGTAGAAAAGATCAAAGGATC
TTCTTGAGATCCTTTTTTTCTGCGCGTAATCTGCTGCTTGCAAACAAAAAAACCACCGCTACCAGCGGTG
GTTTGTTTGCCGGATCAAGAGCTACCAACTCTTTTTCCGAAGGTAACTGGCTTCAGCAGAGCGCAGATAC
CAAATACTGTCCTTCTAGTGTAGCCGTAGTTAGGCCACCACTTCAAGAACTCTGTAGCACCGCCTACATA
CCTCGCTCTGCTAATCCTGTTACCAGTGGCTGCTGCCAGTGGCGATAAGTCGTGTCTTACCGGGTTGGAC
TCAAGACGATAGTTACCGGATAAGGCGCAGCGGTCGGGCTGAACGGGGGGTTCGTGCACACAGCCCAGCT
TGGAGCGAACGACCTACACCGAACTGAGATACCTACAGCGTGAGCTATGAGAAAGCGCCACGCTTCCCGA
AGGGAGAAAGGCGGACAGGTATCCGGTAAGCGGCAGGGTCGGAACAGGAGAGCGCACGAGGGAGCTTCCA
GGGGGAAACGCCTGGTATCTTTATAGTCCTGTCGGGTTTCGCCACCTCTGACTTGAGCGTCGATTTTTGT
GATGCTCGTCAGGGGGGCGGAGCCTATGGAAAAACGCCAGCAACGCGGCCTTTTTACGGTTCCTGGCCTT
TTGCTGGCCTTTTGCTCACATGT
